>Addgene plasmid #214286 | pIRES-mCerulean-GID1-KRas/N12-KRas/13C(Q61L)-GAI1-92-mVenus-CAAX | addgene full sequence | sequence record 422240 | Addgene NGS Result
CACGTTCTTT
[37 nt withheld, positions 11-47]
ACCCTATCTCGGTCTATTCTTTTGATTTATAAGGGATTTTGCCGATTTCGGCCTATTGGTTAAAAAATGA
GCTGATTTAACAAAAATTTAACGCGAATTTTAACAAAATATTAACGCTTACAATTTCCTGATGCGGTATT
TTCTCCTTACGCATCTGTGCGGTATTTCACACCGCATACGCGGATCTGCGCAGCACCATGGCCTGAAATA
ACCTCTGAAAGAGGAACTTGGTTAGGTACCTTCTGAGGCGGAAAGAACCAGCTGTGGAATGTGTGTCAGT
TAGGGTGTGGAAAGTCCCCAGGCTCCCCAGCAGGCAGAAGTATGCAAAGCATGCATCTCAATTAGTCAGC
AACCAGGTGTGGAAAGTCCCCAGGCTCCCCAGCAGGCAGAAGTATGCAAAGCATGCATCTCAATTAGTCA
GCAACCATAGTCCCGCCCCTAACTCCGCCCATCCCGCCCCTAACTCCGCCCAGTTCCGCCCATTCTCCGC
CCCATGGCTGACTAATTTTTTTTATTTATGCAGAGGCCGAGGCCGCCTCGGCCTCTGAGCTATTCCAGAA
GTAGTGAGGAGGCTTTTTTGGAGGCCTAGGCTTTTGCAAAAAGCTTGATTCTTCTGACACAACAGTCTCG
AACTTAAGGCTAGAGCCACCATGATTGAACAAGATGGATTGCACGCAGGTTCTCCGGCCGCTTGGGTGGA
GAGGCTATTCGGCTATGACTGGGCACAACAGACAATCGGCTGCTCTGATGCCGCCGTGTTCCGGCTGTCA
GCGCAGGGGCGCCCGGTTCTTTTTGTCAAGACCGACCTGTCCGGTGCCCTGAATGAACTGCAGGACGAGG
CAGCGCGGCTATCGTGGCTGGCCACGACGGGCGTTCCTTGCGCAGCTGTGCTCGACGTTGTCACTGAAGC
GGGAAGGGACTGGCTGCTATTGGGCGAAGTGCCGGGGCAGGATCTCCTGTCATCTCACCTTGCTCCTGCC
GAGAAAGTATCCATCATGGCTGATGCAATGCGGCGGCTGCATACGCTTGATCCGGCTACCTGCCCATTCG
ACCACCAAGCGAAACATCGCATCGAGCGAGCACGTACTCGGATGGAAGCCGGTCTTGTCGATCAGGATGA
TCTGGACGAAGAGCATCAGGGGCTCGCGCCAGCCGAACTGTTCGCCAGGCTCAAGGCGCGCATGCCCGAC
GGCGAGGATCTCGTCGTGACCCATGGCGATGCCTGCTTGCCGAATATCATGGTGGAAAATGGCCGCTTTT
CTGGATTCATCGACTGTGGCCGGCTGGGTGTGGCGGACCGCTATCAGGACATAGCGTTGGCTACCCGTGA
TATTGCTGAAGAGCTTGGCGGCGAATGGGCTGACCGCTTCCTCGTGCTTTACGGTATCGCCGCTCCCGAT
TCGCAGCGCATCGCCTTCTATCGCCTTCTTGACGAGTTCTTCTGAGCGGGACTCTGGGGTTCGAAATGAC
CGACCAAGCGACGCCCAACCTGCCATCACGATGGCCGCAATAAAATATCTTTATTTTCATTACATCTGTG
TGTTGGTTTTTTGTGTGAATCGATAGCGATAAGGATCCGCGTATGGTGCACTCTCAGTACAATCTGCTCT
GATGCCGCATAGTTAAGCCAGCCCCGACACCCGCCAACACCCGCTGACGCGCCCTGACGGGCTTGTCTGC
TCCCGGCATCCGCTTACAGACAAGCTGTGACCGTCTCCGGGAGCTGCATGTGTCAGAGGTTTTCACCGTC
ATCACCGAAACGCGCGAGACGAAAGGGCCTCGTGATACGCCTATTTTTATAGGTTAATGTCATGATAATA
ATGGTTTCTTAGACGTCAGGTGGCACTTTTCGGGGAAATGTGCGCGGAACCCCTATTTGTTTATTTTTCT
AAATACATTCAAATATGTATCCGCTCATGAGACAATAACCCTGATAAATGCTTCAATAATATTGAAAAAG
GAAGAGTATGAGTATTCAACATTTCCGTGTCGCCCTTATTCCCTTTTTTGCGGCATTTTGCCTTCCTGTT
TTTGCTCACCCAGAAACGCTGGTGAAAGTAAAAGATGCTGAAGATCAGTTGGGTGCACGAGTGGGTTACA
TCGAACTGGATCTCAACAGCGGTAAGATCCTTGAGAGTTTTCGCCCCGAAGAACGTTTTCCAATGATGAG
CACTTTTAAAGTTCTGCTATGTGGCGCGGTATTATCCCGTATTGACGCCGGGCAAGAGCAACTCGGTCGC
CGCATACACTATTCTCAGAATGACTTGGTTGAGTACTCACCAGTCACAGAAAAGCATCTTACGGATGGCA
TGACAGTAAGAGAATTATGCAGTGCTGCCATAACCATGAGTGATAACACTGCGGCCAACTTACTTCTGAC
AACGATCGGAGGACCGAAGGAGCTAACCGCTTTTTTGCACAACATGGGGGATCATGTAACTCGCCTTGAT
CGTTGGGAACCGGAGCTGAATGAAGCCATACCAAACGACGAGCGTGACACCACGATGCCTGTAGCAATGG
CAACAACGTTGCGCAAACTATTAACTGGCGAACTACTTACTCTAGCTTCCCGGCAACAATTAATAGACTG
GATGGAGGCGGATAAAGTTGCAGGACCACTTCTGCGCTCGGCCCTTCCGGCTGGCTGGTTTATTGCTGAT
AAATCTGGAGCCGGTGAGCGTGGGTCTCGCGGTATCATTGCAGCACTGGGGCCAGATGGTAAGCCCTCCC
GTATCGTAGTTATCTACACGACGGGGAGTCAGGCAACTATGGATGAACGAAATAGACAGATCGCTGAGAT
AGGTGCCTCACTGATTAAGCATTGGTAACTGTCAGACCAAGTTTACTCATATATACTTTAGATTGATTTA
AAACTTCATTTTTAATTTAAAAGGATCTAGGTGAAGATCCTTTTTGATAATCTCATGACCAAAATCCCTT
AACGTGAGTTTTCGTTCCACTGAGCGTCAGACCCCGTAGAAAAGATCAAAGGATCTTCTTGAGATCCTTT
TTTTCTGCGCGTAATCTGCTGCTTGCAAACAAAAAAACCACCGCTACCAGCGGTGGTTTGTTTGCCGGAT
CAAGAGCTACCAACTCTTTTTCCGAAGGTAACTGGCTTCAGCAGAGCGCAGATACCAAATACTGTTCTTC
TAGTGTAGCCGTAGTTAGGCCACCACTTCAAGAACTCTGTAGCACCGCCTACATACCTCGCTCTGCTAAT
CCTGTTACCAGTGGCTGCTGCCAGTGGCGATAAGTCGTGTCTTACCGGGTTGGACTCAAGACGATAGTTA
CCGGATAAGGCGCAGCGGTCGGGCTGAACGGGGGGTTCGTGCACACAGCCCAGCTTGGAGCGAACGACCT
ACACCGAACTGAGATACCTACAGCGTGAGCTATGAGAAAGCGCCACGCTTCCCGAAGGGAGAAAGGCGGA
CAGGTATCCGGTAAGCGGCAGGGTCGGAACAGGAGAGCGCACGAGGGAGCTTCCAGGGGGAAACGCCTGG
TATCTTTATAGTCCTGTCGGGTTTCGCCACCTCTGACTTGAGCGTCGATTTTTGTGATGCTCGTCAGGGG
GGCGGAGCCTATGGAAAAACGCCAGCAACGCGGCCTTTTTACGGTTCCTGGCCTTTTGCTGGCCTTTTGC
TCACATGGCTCGACAGATCTTCAATATTGGCCATTAGCCATATTATTCATTGGTTATATAGCATAAATCA
ATATTGGCTATTGGCCATTGCATACGTTGTATCTATATCATAATATGTACATTTATATTGGCTCATGTCC
AATATGACCGCCATGTTGGCATTGATTATTGACTAGTTATTAATAGTAATCAATTACGGGGTCATTAGTT
CATAGCCCATATATGGAGTTCCGCGTTACATAACTTACGGTAAATGGCCCGCCTGGCTGACCGCCCAACG
ACCCCCGCCCATTGACGTCAATAATGACGTATGTTCCCATAGTAACGCCAATAGGGACTTTCCATTGACG
TCAATGGGTGGAGTATTTACGGTAAACTGCCCACTTGGCAGTACATCAAGTGTATCATATGCCAAGTCCG
CCCCCTATTGACGTCAATGACGGTAAATGGCCCGCCTGGCATTATGCCCAGTACATGACCTTACGGGACT
TTCCTACTTGGCAGTACATCTACGTATTAGTCATCGCTATTACCATGGTGATGCGGTTTTGGCAGTACAC
CAATGGGCGTGGATAGCGGTTTGACTCACGGGGATTTCCAAGTCTCCACCCCATTGACGTCAATGGGAGT
TTGTTTTGGCACCAAAATCAACGGGACTTTCCAAAATGTCGTAACAACTGCGATCGCCCGCCCCGTTGAC
GCAAATGGGCGGTAGGCGTGTACGGTGGGAGGTCTATATAAGCAGAGCTCGTTTAGTGAACCGTCAGATC
ACTAGAAGCTTTATTGCGGTAGTTTATCACAGTTAAATTGCTAACGCAGTCAGTGCTTCTGACACAACAG
TCTCGAACTTAAGCTGCAGTGACTCTCTTAAGGTAGCCTTGCAGAAGTTGGTCGTGAGGCACTGGGCAGG
TAAGTATCAAGGTTACAAGACAGGTTTAAGGAGACCAATAGAAACTGGGCTTGTCGAGACAGAGAAGACT
CTTGCGTTTCTGATAGGCACCTATTGGTCTTACTGACATCCACTTTGCCTTTCTCTCCACAGGTGTCCAC
TCCCAGTTCAATTACAGCTCTTAAGGCTAGAGTACTTAATACGACTCACTATAGGCTAGCATGGTGAGCA
AGGGCGAGGAGCTGTTCACCGGGGTGGTGCCCATCCTGGTCGAGCTGGACGGCGACGTAAACGGCCACAA
GTTCAGCGTGTCCGGCGAGGGCGAGGGCGATGCCACCTACGGCAAGCTGACCCTGAAGTTCATCTGCACC
ACCGGCAAGCTGCCCGTGCCCTGGCCCACCCTCGTGACCACCCTGACCTGGGGCGTGCAGTGCTTCGCCC
GCTACCCCGACCACATGAAGCAGCACGACTTCTTCAAGTCCGCCATGCCCGAAGGCTACGTCCAGGAGCG
CACCATCTTCTTCAAGGACGACGGCAACTACAAGACCCGCGCCGAGGTGAAGTTCGAGGGCGACACCCTG
GTGAACCGCATCGAGCTGAAGGGCATCGACTTCAAGGAGGACGGCAACATCCTGGGGCACAAGCTGGAGT
ACAACGCCATCAGCGACAACGTCTATATCACCGCCGACAAGCAGAAGAACGGCATCAAGGCCAACTTCAA
GATCCGCCACAACATCGAGGACGGCAGCGTGCAGCTCGCCGACCACTACCAGCAGAACACCCCCATCGGC
GACGGCCCCGTGCTGCTGCCCGACAACCACTACCTGAGCACCCAGTCCAAGCTGAGCAAAGACCCCAACG
AGAAGCGCGATCACATGGTCCTGCTGGAGTTCGTGACCGCCGCCGGGATCACTCTCGGCATGGACGAGCT
GTACAAGGGCGGTGGCTCATCTGGCGGAGGTATGGCTGCGAGCGATGAAGTTAATCTTATTGAGAGCAGA
ACAGTGGTTCCTCTCAATACATGGGTTTTAATATCCAACTTCAAAGTAGCCTACAATATCCTTCGTCGCC
CTGATGGAACCTTTAACCGACACTTAGCTGAGTATCTAGACCGTAAAGTCACTGCAAACGCCAATCCGGT
TGATGGGGTTTTCTCGTTCGATGTCTTGATTGATCGCAGGATCAATCTTCTAAGCAGAGTCTATAGACCA
GCTTATGCAGATCAAGAGCAACCTCCTAGTATTTTAGATCTCGAGAAGCCTGTTGATGGCGACATTGTCC
CTGTTATATTGTTCTTCCATGGAGGTAGCTTTGCTCATTCTTCTGCAAACAGTGCCATCTACGATACTCT
TTGTCGCAGGCTTGTTGGTTTGTGCAAGTGTGTTGTTGTCTCTGTGAATTATCGGCGTGCACCAGAGAAT
CCATACCCTTGTGCTTATGATGATGGTTGGATTGCTCTTAATTGGGTTAACTCGAGATCTTGGCTTAAAT
CCAAGAAAGACTCAAAGGTCCATATTTTCTTGGCTGGTGATAGCTCTGGAGGTAACATCGCGCATAATGT
GGCTTTAAGAGCGGGTGAATCGGGAATCGATGTTTTGGGGAACATTCTGCTGAATCCTATGTTTGGTGGG
AATGAGAGAACGGAGTCTGAGAAAAGTTTGGATGGGAAATACTTTGTGACGGTTAGAGACCGCGATTGGT
ACTGGAAAGCGTTTTTACCCGAGGGAGAAGATAGAGAGCATCCAGCGTGTAATCCGTTTAGCCCGAGAGG
GAAAAGCTTAGAAGGAGTGAGTTTCCCCAAGAGTCTTGTGGTTGTCGCGGGTTTGGATTTGATTAGAGAT
TGGCAGTTGGCATACGCGGAAGGGCTCAAGAAAGCGGGTCAAGAGGTTAAGCTTATGCATTTAGAGAAAG
CAACTGTTGGGTTTTACCTCTTGCCTAATAACAATCATTTCCATAATGTTATGGATGAGATTTCGGCGTT
TGTAAACGCGGAATGTCAGATCTCGTACGCGTCCCGGGGCGGTGGCTCATCTGGCGGAGGTGAGCTCATG
ACTGAATATAAACTTGTGGTAGTTGGAGCTGGTTAAGAATTCACGCGTCGAGCATGCATCTAGGGCGGCC
AATTCCGCCCCTCTCCCCCCCCCCCCTCTCCCTCCCCCCCCCCTAACGTTACTGGCCGAAGCCGCTTGGA
ATAAGGCCGGTGTGCGTTTGTCTATATGTTATTTTCCACCATATTGCCGTCTTTTGGCAATGTGAGGGCC
CGGAAACCTGGCCCTGTCTTCTTGACGAGCATTCCTAGGGGTCTTTCCCCTCTCGCCAAAGGAATGCAAG
GTCTGTTGAATGTCGTGAAGGAAGCAGTTCCTCTGGAAGCTTCTTGAAGACAAACAACGTCTGTAGCGAC
CCTTTGCAGGCAGCGGAACCCCCCACCTGGCGACAGGTGCCTCTGCGGCCAAAAGCCACGTGTATAAGAT
ACACCTGCAAAGGCGGCACAACCCCAGTGCCACGTTGTGAGTTGGATAGTTGTGGAAAGAGTCAAATGGC
TCTCCTCAAGCGTATTCAACAAGGGGCTGAAGGATGCCCAGAAGGTACCCCATTGTATGGGATCTGATCT
GGGGCCTCGGTGCACATGCTTTACATGTGTTTAGTCGAGGTTAAAAAAACGTCTAGGCCCCCCGAACCAC
GGGGACGTGGTTTTCCTTTGAAAAACACGATGATAAGCTTGCCACAACCCGGGATCCTCTAGAGTCGACA
TGGGCGTAGGCAAGAGTGCCTTGACGATACAGCTAATTCAGAATCATTTTGTGGACGAATATGATCCAAC
AATAGAGGATTCCTACAGGAAGCAAGTAGTAATTGATGGAGAAACCTGTCTCTTGGATATTCTCGACACA
GCAGGTCTGGAGGAGTACAGTGCAATGAGGGACCAGTACATGAGGACTGGGGAGGGCTTTCTTTGTGTAT
TTGCCATAAATAATACTAAATCATTTGAAGATATTCACCATTATAGAGAACAAATTAAAAGAGTTAAGGA
CTCTGAAGATGTACCTATGGTCCTAGTAGGAAATAAATGTGATTTGCCTTCCAGAACAGTAGACACAAAA
CAGGCTCAGGACTTAGCAAGAAGTTATGGAATTCCTTTTATTGAAACATCAGCAAAGACAAGACAGGGTG
TTGATGATGCCTTCTATACATTAGTTCGAGAAATTCGAAAACATAAAGAAAAGATGAGCAAAGATGGTGG
GGATCCCAATTGGGAGCTCGTGTACACGGCGCGCCTGCAGGGAGGTGGCTCATCTGGCGGAGGTCAGATC
TCGTACGCGTCCCGGGGCATGAAGAGAGATCATCATCATCATCATCATCAAGATAAGAAGACTATGATGA
TGAATGAAGAAGACGACGGTAACGGCATGGATGAGCTTCTAGCTGTTCTTGGTTACAAGGTTAGGTCATC
CGAAATGGCTGATGTTGCTCAGAAACTCGAGCAGCTTGAAGTTATGATGTCTAATGTTCAAGAAGACGAT
CTTTCTCAACTCGCTACTGAGACTGTTCACTATAATCCGGCGGAGCTTTACACGTGGCTTGATTCTATGC
TCACCGACCTTAATGGCGGTGGCTCATCTGGCGGAGGTGTGAGCAAGGGCGAGGAGCTGTTCACCGGGGT
GGTGCCCATCCTGGTCGAGCTGGACGGCGACGTAAACGGCCACAAGTTCAGCGTGTCCGGCGAGGGCGAG
GGCGATGCCACCTACGGCAAGCTGACCCTGAAGCTCATCTGCACCACCGGCAAGCTGCCCGTGCCCTGGC
CCACCCTCGTGACCACCCTCGGCTACGGCCTGCAGTGCTTCGCCCGCTACCCCGACCACATGAAGCAGCA
CGACTTCTTCAAGTCCGCCATGCCCGAAGGCTACGTCCAGGAGCGCACCATCTTCTTCAAGGACGACGGC
AACTACAAGACCCGCGCCGAGGTGAAGTTCGAGGGCGACACCCTGGTGAACCGCATCGAGCTGAAGGGCA
TCGACTTCAAGGAGGACGGCAACATCCTGGGGCACAAGCTGGAGTACAACTACAACAGCCACAACGTCTA
TATCACCGCCGACAAGCAGAAGAACGGCATCAAGGCCAACTTCAAGATCCGCCACAACATCGAGGACGGC
GGCGTGCAGCTCGCCGACCACTACCAGCAGAACACCCCCATCGGCGACGGCCCCGTGCTGCTGCCCGACA
ACCACTACCTGAGCTACCAGTCCAAGCTGAGCAAAGACCCCAACGAGAAGCGCGATCACATGGTCCTGCT
GGAGTTCGTGACCGCCGCCGGGATCACTCTCGGCATGGACGAGCTGTACAAGAAAAAAAAGAAGAAAAAG
AGCAAGACCAAATGCGTGATTATGTAAGCGGCCGCTTCCCTTTAGTGAGGGTTAATGCTTCGAGCAGACA
TGATAAGATACATTGATGAGTTTGGACAAACCACAACTAGAATGCAGTGAAAAAAATGCTTTATTTGTGA
AATTTGTGATGCTATTGCTTTATTTGTAACCATTATAAGCTGCAATAAACAAGTTAACAACAACAATTGC
ATTCATTTTATGTTTCAGGTTCAGGGGGAGATGTGGGAGGTTTTTTAAAGCAAGTAAAACCTCTACAAAT
GTGGTAAAATCCGATAAGGATCGATCCGGGCTGGCGTAATAGCGAAGAGGCCCGCACCGATCGCCCTTCC
CAACAGTTGCGCAGCCTGAATGGCGAATGG
[124 nt withheld, positions 9318-9441]
C
[91 nt withheld, positions 9443-9533]
A
[49 nt withheld, positions 9535-9583]
CCTTTGACGTTGGAGTC
Features (pLannotate 1.2.2; 26 found; start..end, strand, type, name):
    174..225     -  misc_feature   bom (fragment): basis of mobility region from pBR322
    290..647     +  promoter       SV40 promoter: SV40 enhancer and early promoter
    698..1489    +  CDS            neo: KKA2_KLEPN - Also known as kan, nptII. Experimental evidence at protein level: Swiss-Prot protein existence level 1. Resistance to kanamycin, neomycin, paromomycin, ribostamycin, butirosin and gentamicin B. From Klebsiella pneumoniae.
   1556..1604    +  polyA_signal   poly(A) signal: synthetic polyadenylation signal
   1624..1678    -  misc_feature   bom (fragment): basis of mobility region from pBR322
   1780..1815    -  CDS            rop (fragment): Rop protein, which maintains plasmids at low copy number; rop
   1910..2014    +  promoter       AmpR promoter: bla
   2015..2875    +  CDS            AmpR: β-lactamase; bla; confers resistance to ampicillin, carbenicillin, and related antibiotics
   3046..3634    +  rep_origin     ori: high-copy-number ColE1/pMB1/pBR322/pUC origin of replication
   3847..4224    +  enhancer       CMV enhancer: human cytomegalovirus immediate early enhancer
   4225..4436    +  promoter       CMV promoter: human cytomegalovirus (CMV) immediate early promoter
   4597..4729    +  intron         chimeric intron: chimera between introns from human β-globin and immunoglobulin heavy chain genes
   4774..4792    +  promoter       T7 promoter: promoter for bacteriophage T7 RNA polymerase
   4798..5514    +  CDS            mCerulean: mCerulean is a basic (constitutively fluorescent) cyan fluorescent protein published in 2005, derived from Aequorea victoria. It is reported to be a very rapidly-maturing monomer.
   5539..6573    +  CDS            GID1A: GID1A_ARATH - Also known as CXE10, GID1L1. Experimental evidence at protein level: Swiss-Prot protein existence level 1. Functions as soluble gibberellin (GA) receptor. GA is an essential hormone that regulates growth and development in plants. Binds with high affinity the biologically active gibberellin GA4, but has no affinity for the biologically inactive GAs. In response to GA, interacts with specific DELLA proteins, known as repressors of GA- induced growth, and targets them for degradation via proteasome. Seems to be required for GA signaling that controls root growth, seed germination,
   6625..6660    +  CDS            K-Ras (fragment): human small GTPase proto-oncoprotein
   6831..7293    +  misc_feature   IRES: internal ribosome entry site (IRES) of the encephalomyocarditis virus (EMCV)
   7308..7326    +  misc_feature   MCS (fragment): pUC18/19 multiple cloning site
   7330..7815    +  CDS            K-Ras (fragment): human small GTPase proto-oncoprotein
   7906..8181    +  CDS            GAI (fragment): GAI_ARATH - Also known as RGA2 From Arabidopsis thaliana (Mouse-ear cress).
   8206..8919    +  CDS            mVenus: mVenus is a basic (constitutively fluorescent) yellow fluorescent protein published in 2006, derived from Aequorea victoria. It is reported to be a rapidly-maturing monomer with moderate acid sensitivity.
   8976..8993    -  promoter       T3 promoter (fragment): promoter for bacteriophage T3 RNA polymerase
   9011..9132    -  polyA_signal   SV40 poly(A) signal: SV40 polyadenylation signal
   9155..9223    -  CDS            large T antigen (fragment): large T antigen from SV40 (simian virus 40)
   9247..9314    +  CDS            lacZα (fragment): LacZα fragment of β-galactosidase; lacZ fragment
   9318..146     +  rep_origin     f1 ori (across the origin) (sequence partly withheld): f1 bacteriophage origin of replication; arrow indicates direction of (+) strand synthesis
