[The description below was written by a language model from this plasmid's Addgene catalogue record and pLannotate feature annotations shown in this document.]
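Description:
pIRES-mCerulean-GID1-KRas/N12-KRas/13C(Q61L)-GAI1-92-mVenus-CAAX is a 9.6 kb bicistronic mammalian expression plasmid built on the pIRES backbone. In bacteria it is maintained at high copy through a ColE1/pUC-type origin with ampicillin selection (AmpR under its own bla promoter), and it also carries an f1 phage origin. For mammalian cells, an SV40 enhancer/early promoter drives a neomycin phosphotransferase gene followed by a synthetic poly(A) signal, which allows G418 selection of stable transfectants.

The payload is a single transcription unit driven by the CMV immediate-early enhancer and promoter, followed by a chimeric β-globin/immunoglobulin intron and ending at an SV40 poly(A) signal. An EMCV IRES sits between the two cloning sites, so two separate proteins are translated from one mRNA. The first cistron encodes mCerulean fused to the Arabidopsis gibberellin receptor GID1A and a short N-terminal fragment of human KRas (N12, annotated as a 36 nt K-Ras segment). The second cistron encodes the remaining KRas portion (13C) carrying the Q61L mutation, fused to residues 1–92 of the Arabidopsis DELLA protein GAI, then mVenus. The construct name also indicates a C-terminal CAAX motif, a standard prenylation signal for membrane targeting, although the feature table does not annotate it.

GID1 and GAI associate in response to gibberellin, so they serve here as a chemically induced dimerization pair. Bringing them together would be expected to reassemble the two split-KRas fragments. The cyan and yellow fluorescent proteins allow each fragment's expression and localization to be followed separately. The stated purpose is to express split-KRas fragments fused to dimerizers and fluorescent proteins, as part of a toolkit for activating small GTPase signalling in living cells.
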