Addgene plasmid #214286: pIRES-mCerulean-GID1-KRas/N12-KRas/13C(Q61L)-GAI1-92-mVenus-CAAX
Purpose: Express split-KRas fragments that are fused with CIDs and FPs
Depositing lab: Cliff Stains. Depositing organization: University of Virginia. Publication: Standardized Parts for Activation of Small GTPase Signaling in Living Cells. He Y, Faulkner BM, Roberti MA, Bassford DK, Stains C. Angew Chem Int Ed Engl. 2024 Jul 26:e202403499. doi: 10.1002/anie.202403499. PubMed 39058298.
Backbone
  Vector backbone: pIRES
  Backbone manufacturer: Takara Bio
  Backbone size w/o insert (bp): 6105
  Vector type: Mammalian Expression
  Selectable markers: Neomycin (select with G418)
Growth in bacteria
  Bacterial resistance: Ampicillin, 100 μg/mL
  Growth temperature: 37°C
  Growth strain: NEB Stable
  Copy number: High Copy
Gene/Insert 1
  Gene/Insert name: Split-KRas fragments fused with CIDs and FPs (alt name: mCerulean-GID1-KRas/N12)
  Species: H. sapiens (human)
  Insert size (bp): 1863
  Entrez Gene: KRAS (a.k.a. 'C-K-RAS, C-K-RAS, CFC2, K-RAS2A, K-RAS2B, K-RAS4A, K-RAS4B, K-Ras, K-Ras 2, KI-RAS, KRAS1, KRAS2, NS, NS3, OES, RALD, RASK2, c-Ki-ras, c-Ki-ras2)
  Promoter: CMV
  Tag / fusion protein: mCerulean (N terminal on insert 1) (N terminal on insert)
  Cloning method: Restriction Enzyme; 5′ cloning site NheI (not destroyed); 3′ cloning site EcoRI (not destroyed)
  Sequencing primers: 5′ n/a
Gene/Insert 2
  Gene/Insert name: Split-KRas fragments fused with CIDs and FPs (alt name: KRas/13C(Q61L)-GAI1-92-mVenus-CAAX)
  Species: H. sapiens (human)
  Insert size (bp): 1632
  Mutation: KRas-Q61L
  Entrez Gene: KRAS (a.k.a. 'C-K-RAS, C-K-RAS, CFC2, K-RAS2A, K-RAS2B, K-RAS4A, K-RAS4B, K-Ras, K-Ras 2, KI-RAS, KRAS1, KRAS2, NS, NS3, OES, RALD, RASK2, c-Ki-ras, c-Ki-ras2)
  Promoter: CMV
  Tag / fusion protein: mVenus (on insert 2) (C terminal on insert)
  Cloning method: Restriction Enzyme; 5′ cloning site SalI (not destroyed); 3′ cloning site NotI (not destroyed)
  Sequencing primers: 5′ n/a
Terms and licenses: Academic/Nonprofit Terms; Industry Terms: Not Available to Industry
Depositor comments: The plasmid will express two separate inserts, which include split-GTPase fragments that are fused with different CIDs and FPs
How to cite: pIRES-mCerulean-GID1-KRas/N12-KRas/13C(Q61L)-GAI1-92-mVenus-CAAX was a gift from Cliff Stains (Addgene plasmid # 214286 ; http://n2t.net/addgene:214286 ; RRID:Addgene_214286)
